Addgene plasmid #114225: pMXLC_bFq
Purpose: POC12363, MetClo assembly vector with p15A replication origin and chloramphenicol resistance for BsaI-based MetClo, adaptor sequence type b-q
Depositing lab: Christopher A. O'Callaghan. Depositing organization: University of Oxford. Publication: MetClo: methylase-assisted hierarchical DNA assembly using a single type IIS restriction enzyme. Lin D, O'Callaghan CA. Nucleic Acids Res. 2018 Jul 9. pii: 5050631. doi: 10.1093/nar/gky596. PubMed 29986052.
Backbone
  Vector backbone: pMXLC
  Vector type: Synthetic Biology
Growth in bacteria
  Bacterial resistance: Chloramphenicol, 25 μg/mL
  Growth temperature: 37°C
  Growth strain: DH5alpha
  Copy number: Low Copy
Gene/Insert
  Gene/Insert name: LacZalpha
  Species: Synthetic
  Cloning method: Restriction Enzyme; 5′ cloning site unknown (unknown if destroyed)
Terms and licenses: Academic/Nonprofit Terms; Industry Terms: Not Available to Industry
How to cite: pMXLC_bFq was a gift from Christopher A. O'Callaghan (Addgene plasmid # 114225 ; http://n2t.net/addgene:114225 ; RRID:Addgene_114225)
