[The description below was written by a language model from this plasmid's Addgene catalogue record and pLannotate feature annotations shown in this document.]
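Description:
pMXLC_bFq is a small (about 2.4 kb) synthetic-biology assembly vector built on the pMXLC backbone for MetClo, a methylase-assisted hierarchical DNA assembly scheme that relies on a single type IIS restriction enzyme, here BsaI. It is maintained in E. coli from a p15A origin of replication, recorded as low copy, which is compatible with ColE1-type plasmids. Selection is by chloramphenicol resistance, provided by a cat gene expressed from its own cat promoter. The annotation also picks up short fragments resembling the pBR322 bom region, the RSF origin and lacI. These are partial matches, most likely backbone or lac-region remnants rather than functional parts.

The payload is a LacZα screening cassette consisting of a CAP binding site, lac promoter and lac operator, followed by a pUC18/19-type multiple cloning site and a lacZα coding fragment. In vectors of this kind the LacZα cassette normally serves as a placeholder that is replaced by the assembled fragments, so correct clones can be told apart from the parental vector by blue/white screening in an α-complementing host. The record itself does not spell out this use. The "b-q" designation is the adaptor sequence type, which presumably defines the flanking fusion sites and so where the assembled product fits in later rounds of assembly. The BsaI sites, the adaptor sequences and any methylase recognition sequences are not annotated in the feature table, so their positions and arrangement cannot be described from this record.
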