Features (pLannotate 1.2.2; 12 found; start..end, strand, type, name):
     55..98      +  CDS            lacI (fragment): lac repressor; lacI; The lac repressor binds to the lac operator to inhibit transcription in E. coli. This inhibition can be relieved by adding lactose or isopropyl-β-D-thiogalactopyranoside (IPTG).
    111..132     +  protein_bind   CAP binding site: CAP binding activates transcription in the presence of cAMP. E. coli catabolite activator protein
    147..177     +  promoter       lac promoter: promoter for the E. coli lac operon
    185..201     +  protein_bind   lac operator: The lac repressor binds to the lac operator to inhibit transcription in E. coli. This inhibition can be relieved by adding lactose or isopropyl-β-D-thiogalactopyranoside (IPTG). lac repressor encoded by lacI
    238..294     -  misc_feature   MCS: pUC18/19 multiple cloning site
    291..448     +  CDS            lacZα (fragment): LacZα fragment of β-galactosidase; lacZ fragment
    454..553     -  misc_feature   bom (fragment): basis of mobility region from pBR322
    815..917     +  promoter       cat promoter: promoter of the E. coli cat gene encoding chloramphenicol acetyltransferase
    918..1574    +  CDS            cat: CAT_ECOLX - Experimental evidence at protein level: Swiss-Prot protein existence level 1. This enzyme is an effector of chloramphenicol resistance in bacteria. From Escherichia coli. This protein is used as a marker in many commonly used cloning vectors, such as pACYC184.
   1603..2148    +  rep_origin     p15A ori: Plasmids containing the medium-copy-number p15A origin of replication can be propagated in E. coli cells that contain a second plasmid with the ColE1 origin.
   2236..2291    +  rep_origin     RSF ori (fragment): Plasmids containing the RSF 1030 origin of replication can be propagated in E. coli cells that contain additional plasmids with compatible origins.
   2390..2411    -  misc_feature   bom (fragment): basis of mobility region from pBR322
>Addgene plasmid #114225 | pMXLC_bFq | addgene full sequence | sequence record 224805 | Addgene NGS Result
CACTCTGTGACTTGGTCTCATGCCGGAGTGAGACCGGCCTAGCAGGTGTGAGTTTGCAGCTGGCACGACA
GGTTTCCCGACTGGAAAGCGGGCAGTGAGCGCAACGCAATTAATGTGAGTTAGCTCACTCATTAGGCACC
CCAGGCTTTACACTTTATGCTTCCGGCTCGTATGTTGTGTGGAATTGTGAGCGGATAACAATTTCACACA
GGAAACAGCTATGACCATGATTACGCCAAGCTTGCATGCCTGCAGGTCGACTCTAGAGGATCCCCGGGTA
CCGAGCTCGAATTCACTGGCCGTCGTTTTACAACGTCGTGACTGGGAAAACCCTGGCGTTACCCAACTTA
ATCGCCTTGCAGCACATCCCCCTTTCGCCAGCTGGCGTAATAGCGAAGAGGCCCGCACCGATCGCCCTTC
CCAACAGTTGCGCAGCCTGAATGGCGAATGGCGCCTGATGCGGTATTTTCTCCTTACGCATCTGTGCGGT
ATTTCACACCGCATATGGTGCACTCTCAGTACAATCTGCTCTGATGCCGCATAGTTAAGCCAGCCCCGAC
ACCCGCCAACACCCGCTGACGCGCCCTGACGGGCTTGTCTGCTCCCGGCATCCGCTTACAGACAAGCTGT
GACAAGTACCACCTGGAACGCCAAAGGTCTCACGCTTGAGACCAAGTCACGAAGTGTGCGGCCGCCTTCA
GCGGCCGCACGAATAAATACCTGTGACGGAAGATCACTTCGCAGAATAAATAAATCCTGGTGTCCCTGTT
GATACCGGGAAGCCCTGGGCCAACTTTTGGCGAAAATGAGACGTTGATCGGCACGTAAGAGGTTCCAACT
TTCACCATAATGAAATAAGATCACTACCGGGCGTATTTTTTGAGTTATCGAGATTTTCAGGAGCTAAGGA
AGCTAAAATGGAGAAAAAAATCACTGGATATACCACCGTTGATATATCCCAATGGCATCGTAAAGAACAT
TTTGAGGCATTTCAGTCAGTTGCTCAATGTACCTATAACCAGACCGTTCAGCTGGATATTACGGCCTTTT
TAAAGACCGTAAAGAAAAATAAGCACAAGTTTTATCCGGCCTTTATTCACATTCTTGCCCGCCTGATGAA
TGCTCATCCGGAGTTCCGTATGGCAATGAAAGACGGTGAGCTGGTGATATGGGATAGTGTTCACCCTTGT
TACACCGTTTTCCATGAGCAAACTGAAACGTTTTCATCGCTCTGGAGTGAATACCACGACGATTTCCGGC
AGTTTCTACACATATATTCGCAAGATGTGGCGTGTTACGGTGAAAACCTGGCCTATTTCCCTAAAGGGTT
TATTGAGAATATGTTTTTCGTCTCAGCCAATCCCTGGGTGAGTTTCACCAGTTTTGATTTAAACGTGGCC
AATATGGACAACTTCTTCGCCCCCGTTTTCACCATGGGCAAATATTATACGCAAGGCGACAAGGTGCTGA
TGCCGCTGGCGATTCAGGTTCATCATGCCGTTTGTGATGGCTTCCATGTCGGCAGAATGCTTAATGAATT
ACAACAGTACTGCGATGAGTGGCAGGGCGGGGCGTAAGAGCCTGTTTAATAAGATGATCTTCTTGAGATC
GTTTTGGTCTGCGCGTAATCTCTTGCTCTGAAAACGAAAAAACCGCCTTGCAGGGCGGTTTTTCGAAGGT
TCTCTGAGCTACCAACTCTTTGAACCGAGGTAACTGGCTTGGAGGAGCGCAGTCACCAAAACTTGTCCTT
TCAGTTTAGCCTTAACCGGCGCATGACTTCAAGACTAACTCCTCTAAATCAATTACCAGTGGCTGCTGCC
AGTGGTGCTTTTGCATGTCTTTCCGGGTTGGACTCAAGACGATAGTTACCGGATAAGGCGCAGCGGTCGG
ACTGAACGGGGGGTTCGTGCATACAGTCCAGCTTGGAGCGAACTGCCTACCCGGAACTGAGTGTCAGGCG
TGGAATGAGACAAACGCGGCCATAACAGCGGAATGACACCGGTAAACCGAAAGGCAGGAACAGGAGAGCG
CACGAGGGAGCCGCCAGGGGGAAACGCCTGGTATCTTTATAGTCCTGTCGGGTTTCGCCACCACTGATTT
GAGCGTCAGATTTCGTGATGCTTGTCAGGGGGGCGGAGCCTATGGAAAAACGGCTTTGCCGCGGCCCTCT
CACTTCCCTGTTAAGTATCTTCCTGGCATCTTCCAGGAAATCTCCGCCCCGTTCGTAAGCCATTTCCGCT
CGCCGCAGTCGAACGACCGAGCGTAGCGAGTCAGTGAGCGAGGAAGCGGAATATATCCTGTATCACATAT
TCTGCTGACGCACCGGTGCAGCCTTTTTTCTCCTGCCACATGAAGCACTTCACTGACACCCTCATCAGTG
CCAACATAGTAAGCCAGTATACACTCCGCTAGCGCGCAAGCGGCCGCA
